>Addgene plasmid #46628 | AB.pCCL.sin.cPPT.U6.miR-654-3p-Decoy.hPGK.GFP.WPRE | depositor partial sequence | sequence record 65959 | miR-654-3p Decoy
CATCAACAAGGTGATGGTGTGCAGACATACAAGTATTCTGGTCACAGAATACAACAAGGTGATGGTGTGC
AGACATACAAG
