>Addgene plasmid #46628 | AB.pCCL.sin.cPPT.U6.miR-654-3p-Decoy.hPGK.GFP.WPRE | depositor partial sequence | sequence record 65960 | empty backbone
AATGCTTCAATAATATTGAAAAAGGAAGAGTATGAGTATTCAACATTTCCGTGTCGCCCTTATTCCCTTT
TTTGCGGCATTTTGCCTTCCTGTTTTTGCTCACCCAGAAACGCTGGTGAAAGTAAAAGATGCTGAAGATC
AGTTGGGTGCACGAGTGGGTTACATCGAACTGGATCTCAACAGCGGTAAGATCCTTGAGAGTTTTCGCCC
CGAAGAACGTTTTCCAATGATGAGCACTTTTAAAGTTCTGCTATGTGGCGCGGTATTATCCCGTATTGAC
GCCGGGCAAGAGCAACTCGGTCGCCGCATACACTATTCTCAGAATGACTTGGTTGAGTACTCACCAGTCA
CAGAAAAGCATCTTACGGATGGCATGACAGTAAGAGAATTATGCAGTGCTGCCATAACCATGAGTGATAA
CACTGCGGCCAACTTACTTCTGACAACGATCGGAGGACCGAAGGAGCTAACCGCTTTTTTGCACAACATG
GGGGATCATGTAACTCGCCTTGATCGTTGGGAACCGGAGCTGAATGAAGCCATACCAAACGACGAGCGTG
ACACCACGATGCCTGTAGCAATGGCAACAACGTTGCGCAAACTATTAACTGGCGAACTACTTACTCTAGC
TTCCCGGCAACAATTAATAGACTGGATGGAGGCGGATAAAGTTGCAGGACCACTTCTGCGCTCGGCCCTT
CCGGCTGGCTGGTTTATTGCTGATAAATCTGGAGCCGGTGAGCGTGGGTCTCGCGGTATCATTGCAGCAC
TGGGGCCAGATGGTAAGCCCTCCCGTATCGTAGTTATCTACACGACGGGGAGTCAGGCAACTATGGATGA
ACGAAATAGACAGATCGCTGAGATAGGTGCCTCACTGATTAAGCATTGGTAACTGTCAGACCAAGTTTAC
TCATATATACTTTAGATTGATTTAAAACTTCATTTTTAATTTAAAAGGATCTAGGTGAAGATCCTTTTTG
ATAATCTCATGACCAAAATCCCTTAACGTGAGTTTTCGTTCCACTGAGCGTCAGACCCCGTAGAAAAGAT
CAAAGGATCTTCTTGAGATCCTTTTTTTCTGCGCGTAATCTGCTGCTTGCAAACAAAAAAACCACCGCTA
CCAGCGGTGGTTTGTTTGCCGGATCAAGAGCTACCAACTCTTTTTCCGAAGGTAACTGGCTTCAGCAGAG
CGCAGATACCAAATACTGTCCTTCTAGTGTAGCCGTAGTTAGGCCACCACTTCAAGAACTCTGTAGCACC
GCCTACATACCTCGCTCTGCTAATCCTGTTACCAGTGGCTGCTGCCAGTGGCGATAAGTCGTGTCTTACC
GGGTTGGACTCAAGACGATAGTTACCGGATAAGGCGCAGCGGTCGGGCTGAACGGGGGGTTCGTGCACAC
AGCCCAGCTTGGAGCGAACGACCTACACCGAACTGAGATACCTACAGCGTGAGCTATGAGAAAGCGCCAC
GCTTCCCGAAGGGAGAAAGGCGGACAGGTATCCGGTAAGCGGCAGGGTCGGAACAGGAGAGCGCACGAGG
GAGCTTCCAGGGGGAAACGCCTGGTATCTTTATAGTCCTGTCGGGTTTCGCCACCTCTGACTTGAGCGTC
GATTTTTGTGATGCTCGTCAGGGGGGCGGAGCCTATGGAAAAACGCCAGCAACGCGGCCTTTTTACGGTT
CCTGGCCTTTTGCTGGCCTTTTGCTCACATGTTCTTTCCTGCGTTATCCCCTGATTCTGTGGATAACCGT
ATTACCGCCTTTGAGTGAGCTGATACCGCTCGCCGCAGCCGAACGACCGAGCGCAGCGAGTCAGTGAGCG
AGGAAGCGGAAGAGCGCCCAATACGCAAACCGCCTCTCCCCGCGCGTTGGCCGATTCATTAATGCAGCTG
GCACGACAGGTTTCCCGACTGGAAAGCGGGCAGTGAGCGCAACGCAATTAATGTGAGTTAGCTCACTCAT
TAGGCACCCCAGGCTTTACACTTTATGCTTCCGGCTCGTATGTTGTGTGGAATTGTGAGCGGATAACAAT
TTCACACAGGAAACAGCTATGACCATGATTACGCCAAGCGCGCAATTAACCCTCACTAAAGGGAACAAAA
GCTGGAGCTGCAAGCTTGGCCATTGCATACGTTGTATCCATATCATAATATGTACATTTATATTGGCTCA
TGTCCAACATTACCGCCATGTTGACATTGATTATTGACTAGTTATTAATAGTAATCAATTACGGGGTCAT
TAGTTCATAGCCCATATATGGAGTTCCGCGTTACATAACTTACGGTAAATGGCCCGCCTGGCTGACCGCC
CAACGACCCCCGCCCATTGACGTCAATAATGACGTATGTTCCCATAGTAACGCCAATAGGGACTTTCCAT
TGACGTCAATGGGTGGAGTATTTACGGTAAACTGCCCACTTGGCAGTACATCAAGTGTATCATATGCCAA
GTACGCCCCCTATTGACGTCAATGACGGTAAATGGCCCGCCTGGCATTATGCCCAGTACATGACCTTATG
GGACTTTCCTACTTGGCAGTACATCTACGTATTAGTCATCGCTATTACCATGGTGATGCGGTTTTGGCAG
TACATCAATGGGCGTGGATAGCGGTTTGACTCACGGGGATTTCCAAGTCTCCACCCCATTGACGTCAATG
GGAGTTTGTTTTGGCACCAAAATCAACGGGACTTTCCAAAATGTCGTAACAACTCCGCCCCATTGACGCA
AATGGGCGGTAGGCGTGTACGGTGGGAGGTCTATATAAGCAGAGCTCGTTTAGTGAACCGGGGTCTCTCT
GGTTAGACCAGATCTGAGCCTGGGAGCTCTCTGGCTAACTAGGGAACCCACTGCTTAAGCCTCAATAAAG
CTTGCCTTGAGTGCTTCAAGTAGTGTGTGCCCGTCTGTTGTGTGACTCTGGTAACTAGAGATCCCTCAGA
CCCTTTTAGTCAGTGTGGAAAATCTCTAGCAGTGGCGCCCGAACAGGGACCTGAAAGCGAAAGGGAAACC
AGAGCTCTCTCGACGCAGGACTCGGCTTGCTGAAGCGCGCACGGCAAGAGGCGAGGGGCGGCGACTGGTG
AGTACGCCAAAAATTTTGACTAGCGGAGGCTAGAAGGAGAGAGATGGGTGCGAGAGCGTCAGTATTAAGC
GGGGGAGAATTAGATCGCGATGGGAAAAAATTCGGTTAAGGCCAGGGGGAAAGAAAAAATATAAATTAAA
ACATATAGTATGGGCAAGCAGGGAGCTAGAACGATTCGCAGTTAATCCTGGCCTGTTAGAAACATCAGAA
GGCTGTAGACAAATACTGGGACAGCTACAACCATCCCTTCAGACAGGATCAGAAGAACTTAGATCATTAT
ATAATACAGTAGCAACCCTCTATTGTGTGCATCAAAGGATAGAGATAAAAGACACCAAGGAAGCTTTAGA
CAAGATAGAGGAAGAGCAAAACAAAAGTAAGACCACCGCACAGCAAGCGGCCGCTGATCTTCAGACCTGG
AGGAGGAGATATGAGGGACAATTGGAGAAGTGAATTATATAAATATAAAGTAGTAAAAATTGAACCATTA
GGAGTAGCACCCACCAAGGCAAAGAGAAGAGTGGTGCAGAGAGAAAAAAGAGCAGTGGGAATAGGAGCTT
TGTTCCTTGGGTTCTTGGGAGCAGCAGGAAGCACTATGGGCGCAGCCTCAATGACGCTGACGGTACAGGC
CAGACAATTATTGTCTGGTATAGTGCAGCAGCAGAACAATTTGCTGAGGGCTATTGAGGCGCAACAGCAT
CTGTTGCAACTCACAGTCTGGGGCATCAAGCAGCTCCAGGCAAGAATCCTGGCTGTGGAAAGATACCTAA
AGGATCAACAGCTCCTGGGGATTTGGGGTTGCTCTGGAAAACTCATTTGCACCACTGCTGTGCCTTGGAA
TGCTAGTTGGAGTAATAAATCTCTGGAACAGATTTGGAATCACACGACCTGGATGGAGTGGGACAGAGAA
ATTAACAATTACACAAGCTTAATACACTCCTTAATTGAAGAATCGCAAAACCAGCAAGAAAAGAATGAAC
AAGAATTATTGGAATTAGATAAATGGGCAAGTTTGTGGAATTGGTTTAACATAACAAATTGGCTGTGGTA
TATAAAATTATTCATAATGATAGTAGGAGGCTTGGTAGGTTTAAGAATAGTTTTTGCTGTACTTTCTATA
GTGAATAGAGTTAGGCAGGGATATTCACCATTATCGTTTCAGACCCACCTCCCAACCCCGAGGGGACCCG
ACAGGCCCGAAGGAATAGAAGAAGAAGGTGGAGAGAGAGACAGAGACAGATCCATTCGATTAGTGAACGG
ATCTCGACGGTATCGGTTAACTTTTAAAAGAAAAGGGGGGATTGGGGGGTACAGTGCAGGGGAAAGAATA
GTAGACATAATAGCAACAGACATACAAACTAAAGAATTACAAAAACAAATTACAAAAATTCAAAATTTTA
TCGATCACGAGACTAGCCTCGAGAAGCTTGATATCGAATTCAAAAAAGACGGCGCTAGGATCATCGAGAC
GGTACCGTCTCCGATGATCCTAGCGCCGTCAAACAAGGCTTTTCTCCAAGGGATATTTATAGTCTCAAAA
CACACAATTACTTTACAGTTAGGGTGAGTTTCCTTTTGTGCTGTTTTTTAAAATAATAATTTAGTATTTG
TATCTCTTATAGAAATCCAAGCCTATCATGTAAAATGTAGCTAGTATTAAAAAGAACAGATTATCTGTCT
TTTATCGCACATTAAGCCTCTATAGTTACTAGGAAATATTATATGCAAATTAACCGGGGCAGGGGAGTAG
CCGAGCTTCTCCCACAAGTCTGTGCGAGGGGGCCGGCGCGGGCCTAGAGATGGCGGCGTCGGATGGATCC
ACTAGTTCTAGAGCGGCCATCGAATTCCCACGGGGTTGGGGTTGCGCCTTTTCCAAGGCAGCCCTGGGTT
TGCGCAGGGACGCGGCTGCTCTGGGCGTGGTTCCGGGAAACGCAGCGGCGCCGACCCTGGGTCTCGCACA
TTCTTCACGTCCGTTCGCAGCGTCACCCGGATCTTCGCCGCTACCCTTGTGGGCCCCCCGGCGACGCTTC
CTGCTCCGCCCCTAAGTCGGGAAGGTTCCTTGCGGTTCGCGGCGTGCCGGACGTGACAAACGGAAGCCGC
ACGACTCACTAGTACCCTCGCAGACGGACAGCGCCAGGGAGCAATGGCAGCGCGCCGACCGCGATGGGCT
GTGGCCAATAGCGGCTGCTCAGCGGGGCGCGCCGAGAGCAGCGGCCGGGAAGGGGCGGTGCGGGAGGCGG
GGTGTGGGGCGGTAGTGTGGGCCCTGTTCCTGCCCGCGCGGTGTTCCGCATTCTGCAAGCCTCCGGAGCG
CACGTCGGCAGTCGGCTCCCTCGTTGACCGAATCACCGACCTCTCTCCCCAGGGGGATCCACCGGTCGCC
ACCATGGTGAGCAAGGGCGAGGAGCTGTTCACCGGGGTGGTGCCCATCCTGGTCGAGCTGGACGGCGACG
TAAACGGCCACAAGTTCAGCGTGTCCGGCGAGGGCGAGGGCGATGCCACCTACGGCAAGCTGACCCTGAA
GTTCATCTGCACCACCGGCAAGCTGCCCGTGCCCTGGCCCACCCTCGTGACCACCCTGACCTACGGCGTG
CAGTGCTTCAGCCGCTACCCCGACCACATGAAGCAGCACGACTTCTTCAAGTCCGCCATGCCCGAAGGCT
ACGTCCAGGAGCGCACCATCTTCTTCAAGGACGACGGCAACTACAAGACCCGCGCCGAGGTGAAGTTCGA
GGGCGACACCCTGGTGAACCGCATCGAGCTGAAGGGCATCGACTTCAAGGAGGACGGCAACATCCTGGGG
CACAAGCTGGAGTACAACTACAACAGCCACAACGTCTATATCATGGCCGACAAGCAGAAGAACGGCATCA
AGGTGAACTTCAAGATCCGCCACAACATCGAGGACGGCAGCGTGCAGCTCGCCGACCACTACCAGCAGAA
CACCCCCATCGGCGACGGCCCCGTGCTGCTGCCCGACAACCACTACCTGAGCACCCAGTCCGCCCTGAGC
AAAGACCCCAACGAGAAGCGCGATCACATGGTCCTGCTGGAGTTCGTGACCGCCGCCGGGATCACTCTCG
GCATGGACGAGCTGTACAAGTAAAGCGGCCGCGTCGACAATCAACCTCTGGATTACAAAATTTGTGAAAG
ATTGACTGGTATTCTTAACTATGTTGCTCCTTTTACGCTATGTGGATACGCTGCTTTAATGCCTTTGTAT
CATGCTATTGCTTCCCGTATGGCTTTCATTTTCTCCTCCTTGTATAAATCCTGGTTGCTGTCTCTTTATG
AGGAGTTGTGGCCCGTTGTCAGGCAACGTGGCGTGGTGTGCACTGTGTTTGCTGACGCAACCCCCACTGG
TTGGGGCATTGCCACCACCTGTCAGCTCCTTTCCGGGACTTTCGCTTTCCCCCTCCCTATTGCCACGGCG
GAACTCATCGCCGCCTGCCTTGCCCGCTGCTGGACAGGGGCTCGGCTGTTGGGCACTGACAATTCCGTGG
TGTTGTCGGGGAAGCTGACGTCCTTTCCATGGCTGCTCGCCTGTGTTGCCACCTGGATTCTGCGCGGGAC
GTCCTTCTGCTACGTCCCTTCGGCCCTCAATCCAGCGGACCTTCCTTCCCGCGGCCTGCTGCCGGCTCTG
CGGCCTCTTCCGCGTCTTCGCCTTCGCCCTCAGACGAGTCGGATCTCCCTTTGGGCCGCCTCCCCGCCTG
GAATTCGAGCTCGGTACCTTTAAGACCAATGACTTACAAGGCAGCTGTAGATCTTAGCCACTTTTTAAAA
GAAAAGGGGGGACTGGAAGGGCTAATTCACTCCCAACGAAGACAAGATCTGCTTTTTGCTTGTACTGGGT
CTCTCTGGTTAGACCAGATCTGAGCCTGGGAGCTCTCTGGCTAACTAGGGAACCCACTGCTTAAGCCTCA
ATAAAGCTTGCCTTGAGTGCTTCAAGTAGTGTGTGCCCGTCTGTTGTGTGACTCTGGTAACTAGAGATCC
CTCAGACCCTTTTAGTCAGTGTGGAAAATCTCTAGCAGTAGTAGTTCATGTCATCTTATTATTCAGTATT
TATAACTTGCAAAGAAATGAATATCAGAGAGTGAGAGGAACTTGTTTATTGCAGCTTATAATGGTTACAA
ATAAAGCAATAGCATCACAAATTTCACAAATAAAGCATTTTTTTCACTGCATTCTAGTTGTGGTTTGTCC
AAACTCATCAATGTATCTTATCATGTCTGGCTCTAGCTATCCCGCCCCTAACTCCGCCCAGTTCCGCCCA
TTCTCCGCCCCATGGCTGACTAATTTTTTTTATTTATGCAGAGGCCGAGGCCGCCTCGGCCTCTGAGCTA
TTCCAGAAGTAGTGAGGAGGCTTTTTTGGAGGCCTAGGCTTTTGCGTCGAGACGTACCCAATTCGCCCTA
TAGTGAGTCGTATTACGCGCGCTCACTGGCCGTCGTTTTACAACGTCGTGACTGGGAAAACCCTGGCGTT
ACCCAACTTAATCGCCTTGCAGCACATCCCCCTTTCGCCAGCTGGCGTAATAGCGAAGAGGCCCGCACCG
ATCGCCCTTCCCAACAGTTGCGCAGCCTGAATGGCGAATGGCGCG
[124 nt withheld, positions 7676-7799]
C
[91 nt withheld, positions 7801-7891]
A
[49 nt withheld, positions 7893-7941]
CCTTTGACGTTGGAGTCCACGTTCTTT
[37 nt withheld, positions 7969-8005]
ACCCTATCTCGGTCTATTCTTTTGATTTATAAGGGATTTTGCCGATTTCGGCCTATTGGTTAAAAAATGA
GCTGATTTAACAAAAATTTAACGCGAATTTTAACAAAATATTAACGTTTACAATTTCC
