>Addgene plasmid #46628 | AB.pCCL.sin.cPPT.U6.miR-654-3p-Decoy.hPGK.GFP.WPRE | addgene partial sequence | sequence record 67148 | pBluescript-SK 5'-tctagaactagtggatc-3'
CCGCGCCGGCCCCCTCGCACAGACTTGTGGGAGAAGCTCGGCTACTCCCCTGCCCCGGTTAATTTGCATA
TAATATTTCCTAGTAACTATAGAGGCTTAATGTGCGATAAAAGACAGATAATCTGTTCTTTTTAATACTA
GCTACATTTTACATGATAGGCTTGGATTTCTATAAGAGATACAAATACTAAATTATTATTTTAAAAAACA
GCACAAAAGGAAACTCACCCTAACTGTAAAGTAATTGTGTGTTTTGAGACTATAAATATCCCTTGGAGAA
AAGCCTTGTTTGACGGCGCTAGGATCATCAACAAGGTGATGGTGTGCAGACATACAAGTATTCTGGTCAC
AGAATACAACAAGGTGATGGTGTGCAGACATACAAGATGATCCTAGCGCCGTCTTTTTTGAATTCGATAT
CAAGCTTCTCGAGGCTAGTCTCGTGATCGATAAAATTTTGAATTTTTGTAATTTGTTTTTGTAATTCTTT
AGTTTGTATGTCTGTTGCTATTATGTCTACTATTCTTTCCCCTGCACTGTACCCCCCAATCCCCCCTTTT
CTTTTAAAAGTTAACCGAT
