[The description below was written by a language model from this plasmid's Addgene catalogue record.]
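Description:
AB.pCCL.sin.cPPT.U6.miR-654-3p-Decoy.hPGK.GFP.WPRE is a lentiviral transfer plasmid built on the pCCL self-inactivating (sin) backbone, designed to deliver a microRNA decoy into mammalian cells. It is propagated in bacteria as a high-copy plasmid under ampicillin selection, using a recombination-deficient strain of the kind commonly chosen to keep lentiviral repeat sequences stable. The empty backbone is recorded as 8233 bp. No feature table accompanies the record, so details such as the bacterial origin and exact LTR structure are not stated beyond what the name implies.

The payload is an 81 bp miR-654-3p decoy sequence, listed as applicable to human and mouse, cloned downstream of a human U6 promoter through BsmBI sites that were destroyed in the process. U6 is an RNA polymerase III promoter that drives strong expression of short non-coding transcripts. Here the transcript is intended to carry target sites that bind miR-654-3p and draw it away from its natural mRNA targets, reducing its activity. A separate cassette uses the human PGK promoter to express eGFP, which acts as the only marker in transduced cells, allowing them to be identified or sorted by fluorescence rather than by drug selection. The central polypurine tract (cPPT) improves transduction efficiency, and the WPRE downstream of GFP enhances transcript stability and expression.

The construct belongs to a collection of microRNA sensor and decoy vectors developed for high-throughput assessment of microRNA activity and function, and is suited to stable loss-of-function studies of miR-654-3p.
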