Addgene plasmid #46628: AB.pCCL.sin.cPPT.U6.miR-654-3p-Decoy.hPGK.GFP.WPRE
Depositing lab: Brian Brown. Depositing organization: Icahn School of Medicine at Mount Sinai. Publication: High-throughput assessment of microRNA activity and function using microRNA sensor and decoy libraries. Mullokandov G, Baccarini A, Ruzo A, Jayaprakash AD, Tung N, Israelow B, Evans MJ, Sachidanandam R, Brown BD. Nat Methods. 2012 Jul 1;9(8):840-6. doi: 10.1038/nmeth.2078. PubMed 22751203.
Backbone
  Vector backbone: AB.pCCLsin.PPT.U6.hPGK.GFP.wpre
  Backbone size w/o insert (bp): 8233
  Vector type: Lentiviral
  Selectable markers: eGFP
Growth in bacteria
  Bacterial resistance: Ampicillin, 100 μg/mL
  Growth temperature: 37°C
  Growth strain: Stbl3
  Copy number: High Copy
Gene/Insert
  Gene/Insert name: miR-654-3p Decoy (alt name: 8273)
  Species: H. sapiens (human), M. musculus (mouse)
  Insert size (bp): 81
  Promoter: hU6
  Cloning method: Restriction Enzyme; 5′ cloning site BsmBI (destroyed during cloning); 3′ cloning site BsmBI (destroyed during cloning)
  Sequencing primers: 5′ CATAATAGCAACAGACATAC; 3′ pBluescriptSK_primer
Terms and licenses: Academic/Nonprofit Terms; Industry Terms: Not Available to Industry
Depositor comments: Depositor Website: http://www.mountsinai.org/profiles/brian-d-brown/ Please cite Mullokandov, Baccarini, Ruzo et al. Nature Methods 2013.
How to cite: AB.pCCL.sin.cPPT.U6.miR-654-3p-Decoy.hPGK.GFP.WPRE was a gift from Brian Brown (Addgene plasmid # 46628 ; http://n2t.net/addgene:46628 ; RRID:Addgene_46628)
